Addgene plasmid #207382: PET-SpCas9-HF1-NLS-6xHis
Purpose: Expression of increased-fidelity (i.e. high-fidelity) SpCas9 variant in bacterial cells
Depositing lab: Ervin Welker. Depositing organization: HUN-REN Research Centre for Natural Sciences. Publication: A cleavage rule for selection of increased-fidelity SpCas9 variants with high efficiency and no detectable off-targets. Kulcsar PI, Talas A, Ligeti Z, Toth E, Rakvacs Z, Bartos Z, Krausz SL, Welker A, Vegi VL, Huszar K, Welker E. Nat Commun. 2023 Sep 16;14(1):5746. doi: 10.1038/s41467-023-41393-5. PubMed 37717069.
Backbone
  Vector backbone: pET
  Vector type: Bacterial Expression, CRISPR
Growth in bacteria
  Bacterial resistance: Ampicillin, 100 μg/mL
  Growth temperature: 37°C
  Growth strain: DH5alpha
  Copy number: High Copy
Gene/Insert
  Gene/Insert name: SpCas9-HF1
  Species: S. pyogenes
  Insert size (bp): 4158
  Mutation: N497A, R661A, Q695A, Q926A
  Promoter: T7
  Tag / fusion protein: 6xHis (C terminal on insert)
  Cloning method: Gibson Cloning
Terms and licenses: Academic/Nonprofit Terms; Industry Terms: Not Available to Industry
Depositor comments: Please visit https://doi.org/10.1101/2022.08.16.504097 for bioRxiv preprint
How to cite: PET-SpCas9-HF1-NLS-6xHis was a gift from Ervin Welker (Addgene plasmid # 207382 ; http://n2t.net/addgene:207382 ; RRID:Addgene_207382)
