[The description below was written by a language model from this plasmid's Addgene catalogue record and pLannotate feature annotations shown in this document.]
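Description:
PET-SpCas9-HF1-NLS-6xHis is a pET-type bacterial expression plasmid of about 9.2 kb for producing the increased-fidelity SpCas9-HF1 nuclease in E. coli. It replicates from a ColE1/pMB1-family origin and is selected with ampicillin through the β-lactamase gene. The backbone also carries pBR322-derived elements, namely the bom site, the rop gene and remnants of the tetracycline resistance gene, along with an f1 phage origin. The catalogue lists the plasmid as high copy, although rop is normally associated with reduced copy number.

The expression cassette is a standard T7lac arrangement. A T7 promoter is followed immediately by a lac operator and the strong ribosome binding site from T7 gene 10, and the cassette ends at a T7 terminator. A lacI gene with its own promoter on the plasmid supplies the repressor. Transcription therefore requires a host that provides T7 RNA polymerase, and it stays off until it is induced with IPTG or lactose.

The open reading frame encodes Streptococcus pyogenes Cas9 with the substitutions N497A, R661A, Q695A and Q926A, which define the HF1 variant and are intended to lower off-target cleavage. Cas9 is fused at its C terminus to a bipartite nucleoplasmin nuclear localization signal and then to a 6xHis tag. The automated annotation does not label a His tag. It does mark a short "SET1 fragment" just upstream of the terminator, at the position where the tag would be expected, and this may be a mislabelled hit.

The His tag allows metal-affinity purification, and the NLS would direct the purified protein to the nucleus if it were delivered into eukaryotic cells, for example as a ribonucleoprotein. The record itself states the purpose only as bacterial expression of the high-fidelity variant.
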