Features (pLannotate 1.2.2; 19 found; start..end, strand, type, name):
      1..19      +  promoter       T7 promoter: promoter for bacteriophage T7 RNA polymerase
     20..44      +  protein_bind   lac operator: The lac repressor binds to the lac operator to inhibit transcription in E. coli. This inhibition can be relieved by adding lactose or isopropyl-β-D-thiogalactopyranoside (IPTG). lac repressor encoded by lacI
     59..81      +  RBS            RBS: efficient ribosome binding site from bacteriophage T7 gene 10 (Olins and Rangwala, 1989)
     88..4191    +  CDS            Cas9: Cas9 (Csn1) endonuclease from the Streptococcus pyogenes Type II CRISPR/Cas system generates RNA-guided double strand breaks in DNA
   4192..4239    +  CDS            nucleoplasmin NLS: bipartite nuclear localization signal from nucleoplasmin
   4277..4294    +  CDS            SET1 (fragment): solubility-enhancement tag derived from T7 phage gene 10B
   4302..4349    +  terminator     T7 terminator: transcription terminator for bacteriophage T7 RNA polymerase
   4386..4841    +  rep_origin     f1 ori (sequence partly withheld): f1 bacteriophage origin of replication; arrow indicates direction of (+) strand synthesis
   4956..5816    -  CDS            AmpR: β-lactamase; bla; confers resistance to ampicillin, carbenicillin, and related antibiotics
   5817..5909    -  promoter       AmpR promoter: bla
   5990..6578    +  rep_origin     ori: high-copy-number ColE1/pMB1/pBR322/pUC origin of replication
   6764..6903    -  misc_feature   bom: basis of mobility region from pBR322
   7005..7196    -  CDS            rop: Rop protein, which maintains plasmids at low copy number; rop
   7213..7593    +  CDS            YPB1_ECOLX: Protein predicted: Swiss-Prot protein existence level 4. From Escherichia coli.
   7655..7719    -  CDS            TcR (fragment): tetracycline efflux protein; tet; confers resistance to tetracycline
   7734..7755    -  protein_bind   CAP binding site: CAP binding activates transcription in the presence of cAMP. E. coli catabolite activator protein
   7768..8850    -  CDS            lacI: lac repressor; lacI; The lac repressor binds to the lac operator to inhibit transcription in E. coli. This inhibition can be relieved by adding lactose or isopropyl-β-D-thiogalactopyranoside (IPTG).
   8851..8928    -  promoter       lacI promoter: lacI
   8936..9215    -  CDS            TcR (fragment): tetracycline efflux protein; tet; confers resistance to tetracycline
>Addgene plasmid #207382 | PET-SpCas9-HF1-NLS-6xHis | addgene full sequence | sequence record 410178 | Addgene NGS Result
TAATACGACTCACTATAGGGGAATTGTGAGCGGATAACAATTCCCCTCTAGAAATAATTTTGTTTAACTT
TAAGAAGGAGATATACCATGGACAAGAAGTACAGCATCGGCCTGGACATCGGCACCAACTCTGTGGGCTG
GGCCGTGATCACCGACGAGTACAAGGTGCCCAGCAAGAAATTCAAGGTGCTGGGCAACACCGACCGGCAC
AGCATCAAGAAGAACCTGATCGGAGCCCTGCTGTTCGACAGCGGCGAAACAGCCGAGGCCACCCGGCTGA
AGAGAACCGCCAGAAGAAGATACACCAGACGGAAGAACCGGATCTGCTATCTGCAAGAGATCTTCAGCAA
CGAGATGGCCAAGGTGGACGACAGCTTCTTCCACAGACTGGAAGAGTCCTTCCTGGTGGAAGAGGATAAG
AAGCACGAGCGGCACCCCATCTTCGGCAACATCGTGGACGAGGTGGCCTACCACGAGAAGTACCCCACCA
TCTACCACCTGAGAAAGAAACTGGTGGACAGCACCGACAAGGCCGACCTGCGGCTGATCTATCTGGCCCT
GGCCCACATGATCAAGTTCCGGGGCCACTTCCTGATCGAGGGCGACCTGAACCCCGACAACAGCGACGTG
GACAAGCTGTTCATCCAGCTGGTGCAGACCTACAACCAGCTGTTCGAGGAAAACCCCATCAACGCCAGCG
GCGTGGACGCCAAGGCCATCCTGTCTGCCAGACTGAGCAAGAGCAGACGGCTGGAAAATCTGATCGCCCA
GCTGCCCGGCGAGAAGAAGAATGGCCTGTTCGGAAACCTGATTGCCCTGAGCCTGGGCCTGACCCCCAAC
TTCAAGAGCAACTTCGACCTGGCCGAGGATGCCAAACTGCAGCTGAGCAAGGACACCTACGACGACGACC
TGGACAACCTGCTGGCCCAGATCGGCGACCAGTACGCCGACCTGTTTCTGGCCGCCAAGAACCTGTCCGA
CGCCATCCTGCTGAGCGACATCCTGAGAGTGAACACCGAGATCACCAAGGCCCCCCTGAGCGCCTCTATG
ATCAAGAGATACGACGAGCACCACCAGGACCTGACCCTGCTGAAAGCTCTCGTGCGGCAGCAGCTGCCTG
AGAAGTACAAAGAGATTTTCTTCGACCAGAGCAAGAACGGCTACGCCGGCTACATTGACGGCGGAGCCAG
CCAGGAAGAGTTCTACAAGTTCATCAAGCCCATCCTGGAAAAGATGGACGGCACCGAGGAACTGCTCGTG
AAGCTGAACAGAGAGGACCTGCTGCGGAAGCAGCGGACCTTCGACAACGGCAGCATCCCCCACCAGATCC
ACCTGGGAGAGCTGCACGCCATTCTGCGGCGGCAGGAAGATTTTTACCCATTCCTGAAGGACAACCGGGA
AAAGATCGAGAAGATCCTGACCTTCCGCATCCCCTACTACGTGGGCCCTCTGGCCAGGGGAAACAGCAGA
TTCGCCTGGATGACCAGAAAGAGCGAGGAAACCATCACCCCCTGGAACTTCGAGGAAGTGGTGGACAAGG
GCGCTTCCGCCCAGAGCTTCATCGAGCGGATGACCGCCTTCGATAAGAACCTGCCCAACGAGAAGGTGCT
GCCCAAGCACAGCCTGCTGTACGAGTACTTCACCGTGTATAACGAGCTGACCAAAGTGAAATACGTGACC
GAGGGAATGAGAAAGCCCGCCTTCCTGAGCGGCGAGCAGAAAAAGGCCATCGTGGACCTGCTGTTCAAGA
CCAACCGGAAAGTGACCGTGAAGCAGCTGAAAGAGGACTACTTCAAGAAAATCGAGTGCTTCGACTCCGT
GGAAATCTCCGGCGTGGAAGATCGGTTCAACGCCTCCCTGGGCACATACCACGATCTGCTGAAAATTATC
AAGGACAAGGACTTCCTGGACAATGAGGAAAACGAGGACATTCTGGAAGATATCGTGCTGACCCTGACAC
TGTTTGAGGACAGAGAGATGATCGAGGAACGGCTGAAAACCTATGCCCACCTGTTCGACGACAAAGTGAT
GAAGCAGCTGAAGCGGCGGAGATACACCGGCTGGGGCGCGCTGAGCCGGAAGCTGATCAACGGCATCCGC
GACAAGCAGTCCGGCAAGACAATCCTGGATTTCCTGAAGTCCGACGGCTTCGCCAACAGAAACTTCATGG
CGCTGATCCACGACGACAGCCTGACCTTTAAAGAGGACATCCAGAAAGCCCAGGTGTCCGGCCAGGGCGA
TAGCCTGCACGAGCACATTGCCAATCTCGCCGGCAGCCCCGCCATTAAGAAGGGCATCCTCCAGACAGTG
AAGGTGGTGGACGAGCTGGTGAAAGTGATGGGCCGGCACAAGCCCGAGAACATCGTGATCGAAATGGCCA
GAGAGAACCAGACCACCCAGAAGGGACAGAAGAACAGTCGCGAGAGAATGAAGCGGATCGAAGAGGGCAT
CAAAGAGCTGGGCAGCCAGATCCTGAAAGAACACCCCGTGGAAAACACCCAGCTCCAGAACGAGAAGCTG
TACCTGTACTACCTCCAGAATGGGCGGGATATGTACGTGGACCAGGAACTGGACATCAACCGGCTGTCCG
ACTACGATGTGGACCATATCGTGCCTCAGAGCTTTCTTAAGGACGACTCCATCGACAACAAGGTGCTGAC
CAGAAGCGACAAGAACCGGGGCAAGAGCGACAACGTGCCCTCCGAAGAGGTCGTGAAGAAGATGAAGAAC
TACTGGCGGCAGCTGCTGAACGCCAAGCTGATTACCCAGAGAAAGTTCGACAATCTGACCAAGGCCGAGA
GAGGCGGCCTGAGCGAACTGGATAAGGCCGGCTTCATCAAGAGACAGCTGGTGGAAACCCGGGCGATCAC
AAAGCACGTGGCACAGATCCTGGACTCCCGGATGAACACTAAGTACGACGAGAATGACAAGCTGATCCGG
GAAGTGAAAGTGATCACCCTGAAGTCCAAGCTGGTGTCCGATTTCCGGAAGGATTTCCAGTTTTACAAAG
TGCGCGAGATCAACAACTACCACCACGCCCACGACGCGTACCTGAACGCCGTCGTGGGAACCGCCCTGAT
CAAAAAGTACCCTAAGCTGGAAAGCGAGTTCGTGTACGGCGACTACAAGGTGTACGACGTACGGAAGATG
ATCGCCAAGAGCGAGCAGGAAATCGGCAAGGCTACCGCCAAGTACTTCTTCTACAGCAACATCATGAACT
TTTTCAAGACCGAGATTACCCTGGCCAACGGCGAGATCCGGAAGCGGCCTCTGATCGAGACAAACGGCGA
AACCGGGGAGATCGTGTGGGATAAGGGCCGGGATTTTGCCACCGTGCGGAAAGTGCTGAGCATGCCCCAA
GTGAATATCGTGAAAAAGACCGAGGTGCAGACAGGCGGCTTCAGCAAAGAGTCTATCCTGCCCAAGAGGA
ACAGCGATAAGCTGATCGCCAGAAAGAAGGACTGGGATCCTAAGAAGTACGGCGGCTTCGACAGCCCCAC
CGTGGCCTATTCTGTGCTGGTGGTGGCCAAAGTGGAAAAGGGCAAGTCCAAGAAGCTTAAGAGTGTGAAA
GAGCTGCTGGGGATCACCATCATGGAAAGAAGCAGCTTCGAGAAGAATCCCATCGACTTTCTGGAAGCCA
AGGGCTACAAAGAAGTGAAAAAGGACCTGATCATCAAGCTGCCTAAGTACTCGCTCTTCGAGCTGGAAAA
CGGCCGGAAGAGAATGCTGGCCTCTGCCGGCGAACTGCAGAAGGGAAACGAACTGGCCCTGCCCTCCAAA
TATGTGAACTTCCTGTACCTGGCCAGCCACTATGAGAAGCTGAAGGGCTCCCCCGAGGATAATGAGCAGA
AACAGCTGTTTGTGGAACAGCACAAGCACTACCTGGACGAGATCATCGAGCAGATCAGCGAGTTCTCCAA
GAGAGTGATCCTGGCCGACGCTAATCTGGACAAAGTGCTGTCCGCCTACAACAAGCACCGGGATAAGCCC
ATCAGAGAGCAGGCCGAGAATATCATCCACCTGTTTACCCTGACCAATCTGGGAGCCCCTGCCGCCTTCA
AGTACTTTGACACCACCATCGACCGGAAGAGGTACACCAGCACCAAAGAGGTGCTGGACGCCACCCTGAT
CCACCAGAGCATCACCGGCCTGTACGAGACACGGATCGACCTGTCTCAGCTGGGAGGCGACAAAAGGCCG
GCGGCCACGAAAAAGGCCGGCCAGGCAAAAAAGAAAAAGATGGATAAGCATCACCACCACCATCACTAAT
AACCTAGGCTGCTGCCACCGCTGAGCAATAACTAGCATAACCCCTTGGGGCCTCTAAACGGGTCTTGAGG
GGTTTTTTGCTGAAAGGAGGAACTATATCCGGATTGGCGAATGGG
[124 nt withheld, positions 4386-4509]
C
[91 nt withheld, positions 4511-4601]
A
[49 nt withheld, positions 4603-4651]
CCTTTGACGTTGGAGTCCACGTTCTTT
[37 nt withheld, positions 4679-4715]
ACCCTATCTCGGTCTATTCTTTTGATTTATAAGGGATTTTGCCGATTTCGGCCTATTGGTTAAAAAATGA
GCTGATTTAACAAAAATTTAACGCGAATTTTAACAAAATATTAACGTTTACAATTTCTGGCGGCACGATG
GCATGAGATTATCAAAAAGGATCTTCACCTAGATCCTTTTAAATTAAAAATGAAGTTTTAAATCAATCTA
AAGTATATATGAGTAAACTTGGTCTGACAGTTACCAATGCTTAATCAGTGAGGCACCTATCTCAGCGATC
TGTCTATTTCGTTCATCCATAGTTGCCTGACTCCCCGTCGTGTAGATAACTACGATACGGGAGGGCTTAC
CATCTGGCCCCAGTGCTGCAATGATACCGCGAGACCCACGCTCACCGGCTCCAGATTTATCAGCAATAAA
CCAGCCAGCCGGAAGGGCCGAGCGCAGAAGTGGTCCTGCAACTTTATCCGCCTCCATCCAGTCTATTAAT
TGTTGCCGGGAAGCTAGAGTAAGTAGTTCGCCAGTTAATAGTTTGCGCAACGTTGTTGCCATTGCTACAG
GCATCGTGGTGTCACGCTCGTCGTTTGGTATGGCTTCATTCAGCTCCGGTTCCCAACGATCAAGGCGAGT
TACATGATCCCCCATGTTGTGCAAAAAAGCGGTTAGCTCCTTCGGTCCTCCGATCGTTGTCAGAAGTAAG
TTGGCCGCAGTGTTATCACTCATGGTTATGGCAGCACTGCATAATTCTCTTACTGTCATGCCATCCGTAA
GATGCTTTTCTGTGACTGGTGAGTACTCAACCAAGTCATTCTGAGAATAGTGTATGCGGCGACCGAGTTG
CTCTTGCCCGGCGTCAATACGGGATAATACCGCGCCACATAGCAGAACTTTAAAAGTGCTCATCATTGGA
AAACGTTCTTCGGGGCGAAAACTCTCAAGGATCTTACCGCTGTTGAGATCCAGTTCGATGTAACCCACTC
GTGCACCCAACTGATCTTCAGCATCTTTTACTTTCACCAGCGTTTCTGGGTGAGCAAAAACAGGAAGGCA
AAATGCCGCAAAAAAGGGAATAAGGGCGACACGGAAATGTTGAATACTCATACTCTTCCTTTTTCAATCA
TGATTGAAGCATTTATCAGGGTTATTGTCTCATGAGCGGATACATATTTGAATGTATTTAGAAAAATAAA
CAAATAGGTCATGACCAAAATCCCTTAACGTGAGTTTTCGTTCCACTGAGCGTCAGACCCCGTAGAAAAG
ATCAAAGGATCTTCTTGAGATCCTTTTTTTCTGCGCGTAATCTGCTGCTTGCAAACAAAAAAACCACCGC
TACCAGCGGTGGTTTGTTTGCCGGATCAAGAGCTACCAACTCTTTTTCCGAAGGTAACTGGCTTCAGCAG
AGCGCAGATACCAAATACTGTCCTTCTAGTGTAGCCGTAGTTAGGCCACCACTTCAAGAACTCTGTAGCA
CCGCCTACATACCTCGCTCTGCTAATCCTGTTACCAGTGGCTGCTGCCAGTGGCGATAAGTCGTGTCTTA
CCGGGTTGGACTCAAGACGATAGTTACCGGATAAGGCGCAGCGGTCGGGCTGAACGGGGGGTTCGTGCAC
ACAGCCCAGCTTGGAGCGAACGACCTACACCGAACTGAGATACCTACAGCGTGAGCTATGAGAAAGCGCC
ACGCTTCCCGAAGGGAGAAAGGCGGACAGGTATCCGGTAAGCGGCAGGGTCGGAACAGGAGAGCGCACGA
GGGAGCTCCCAGGGGGAAACGCCTGGTATCTTTATAGTCCTGTCGGGTTTCGCCACCTCTGACTTGAGCG
TCGATTTTTGTGATGCTCGTCAGGGGGGCGGAGCCTATGGAAAAACGCCAGCAACGCGGCCTTTTTACGG
TTCCTGGCCTTTTGCTGGCCTTTTGCTCACATGTTCTTTCCTGCGTTATCCCCTGATTCTGTGGATAACC
GTATTACCGCCTTTGAGTGAGCTGATACCGCTCGCCGCAGCCGAACGACCGAGCGCAGCGAGTCAGTGAG
CGAGGAAGCGGAAGAGCGCCTGATGCGGTATTTTCTCCTTACGCATCTGTGCGGTATTTCACACCGCAAT
GGTGCACTCTCAGTACAATCTGCTCTGATGCCGCATAGTTAAGCCAGTATACACTCCGCTATCGCTACGT
GACTGGGTCATGGCTGCGCCCCGACACCCGCCAACACCCGCTGACGCGCCCTGACGGGCTTGTCTGCTCC
CGGCATCCGCTTACAGACAAGCTGTGACCGTCTCCGGGAGCTGCATGTGTCAGAGGTTTTCACCGTCATC
ACCGAAACGCGCGAGGCAGCTGCGGTAAAGCTCATCAGCGTGGTCGTGAAGCGATTCACAGATGTCTGCC
TGTTCATCCGCGTCCAGCTCGTTGAGTTTCTCCAGAAGCGTTAATGTCTGGCTTCTGATAAAGCGGGCCA
TGTTAAGGGCGGTTTTTTCCTGTTTGGTCACTGATGCCTCCGTGTAAGGGGGATTTCTGTTCATGGGGGT
AATGATACCGATGAAACGAGAGAGGATGCTCACGATACGGGTTACTGATGATGAACATGCCCGGTTACTG
GAACGTTGTGAGGGTAAACAACTGGCGGTATGGATGCGGCGGGACCAGAGAAAAATCACTCAGGGTCAAT
GCCAGCGCTTCGTTAATACAGATGTAGGTGTTCCACAGGGTAGCCAGCAGCATCCTGCGATGCAGATCCG
GAACATAATGGTGCAGGGCGCTGACTTCCGCGTTTCCAGACTTTACGAAACACGGAAACCGAAGACCATT
CATGTTGTTGCTCAGGTCGCAGACGTTTTGCAGCAGCAGTCGCTTCACGTTCGCTCGCGTATCGGTGATT
CATTCTGCTAACCAGTAAGGCAACCCCGCCAGCCTAGCCGGGTCCTCAACGACAGGAGCACGATCATGCT
AGTCATGCCCCGCGCCCACCGGAAGGAGCTGACTGGGTTGAAGGCTCTCAAGGGCATCGGTCGAGATCCC
GGTGCCTAATGAGTGAGCTAACTTACATTAATTGCGTTGCGCTCACTGCCCGCTTTCCAGTCGGGAAACC
TGTCGTGCCAGCTGCATTAATGAATCGGCCAACGCGCGGGGAGAGGCGGTTTGCGTATTGGGCGCCAGGG
TGGTTTTTCTTTTCACCAGTGAGACGGGCAACAGCTGATTGCCCTTCACCGCCTGGCCCTGAGAGAGTTG
CAGCAAGCGGTCCACGCTGGTTTGCCCCAGCAGGCGAAAATCCTGTTTGATGGTGGTTAACGGCGGGATA
TAACATGAGCTGTCTTCGGTATCGTCGTATCCCACTACCGAGATGTCCGCACCAACGCGCAGCCCGGACT
CGGTAATGGCGCGCATTGCGCCCAGCGCCATCTGATCGTTGGCAACCAGCATCGCAGTGGGAACGATGCC
CTCATTCAGCATTTGCATGGTTTGTTGAAAACCGGACATGGCACTCCAGTCGCCTTCCCGTTCCGCTATC
GGCTGAATTTGATTGCGAGTGAGATATTTATGCCAGCCAGCCAGACGCAGACGCGCCGAGACAGAACTTA
ATGGGCCCGCTAACAGCGCGATTTGCTGGTGACCCAATGCGACCAGATGCTCCACGCCCAGTCGCGTACC
GTCTTCATGGGAGAAAATAATACTGTTGATGGGTGTCTGGTCAGAGACATCAAGAAATAACGCCGGAACA
TTAGTGCAGGCAGCTTCCACAGCAATGGCATCCTGGTCATCCAGCGGATAGTTAATGATCAGCCCACTGA
CGCGTTGCGCGAGAAGATTGTGCACCGCCGCTTTACAGGCTTCGACGCCGCTTCGTTCTACCATCGACAC
CACCACGCTGGCACCCAGTTGATCGGCGCGAGATTTAATCGCCGCGACAATTTGCGACGGCGCGTGCAGG
GCCAGACTGGAGGTGGCAACGCCAATCAGCAACGACTGTTTGCCCGCCAGTTGTTGTGCCACGCGGTTGG
GAATGTAATTCAGCTCCGCCATCGCCGCTTCCACTTTTTCCCGCGTTTTCGCAGAAACGTGGCTGGCCTG
GTTCACCACGCGGGAAACGGTCTGATAAGAGACACCGGCATACTCTGCGACATCGTATAACGTTACTGGT
TTCACATTCACCACCCTGAATTGACTCTCTTCCGGGCGCTATCATGCCATACCGCGAAAGGTTTTGCGCC
ATTCGATGGTGTCCGGGATCTCGACGCTCTCCCTTATGCGACTCCTGCATTAGGAAGCAGCCCAGTAGTA
GGTTGAGGCCGTTGAGCACCGCCGCCGCAAGGAATGGTGCATGCAAGGAGATGGCGCCCAACAGTCCCCC
GGCCACGGGGCCTGCCACCATACCCACGCCGAAACAAGCGCTCATGAGCCCGAAGTGGCGAGCCCGATCT
TCCCCATCGGTGATGTCGGCGATATAGGCGCCAGCAACCGCACCTGTGGCGCCGGTGATGCCGGCCACGA
TGCGTCCGGCGTAGAGGATCGAGATCGATCTCGATCCCGCGAAAT
